Addgene plasmid #207276: pHCMV_GP64
Purpose: Mammalian expression of baculovirus GP64 protein
Depositing lab: Feng Zhang. Depositing organization: Broad Institute. Publication: Cell type-specific delivery by modular envelope design. Strebinger D, Frangieh CJ, Friedrich MJ, Faure G, Macrae RK, Zhang F. Nat Commun. 2023 Aug 23;14(1):5141. doi: 10.1038/s41467-023-40788-8. PubMed 37612276.
Backbone
  Vector backbone: pHCMV
  Backbone manufacturer: Clontech
  Backbone size w/o insert (bp): 4764
  Vector type: Mammalian Expression
Growth in bacteria
  Bacterial resistance: Ampicillin, 100 μg/mL
  Growth temperature: 37°C
  Growth strain: NEB Stable
  Copy number: High Copy
Gene/Insert
  Gene/Insert name: GP64
  Species: Autographa californica nucleopolyhedrovirus
  Insert size (bp): 1536
  Mutation: mammalian codon optimization
  Promoter: CMV promoter
  Cloning method: Restriction Enzyme; 5′ cloning site EcoRI (not destroyed); 3′ cloning site BglII (not destroyed)
Resource information
  A portion of this plasmid was derived from a plasmid made by: synthesis
Terms and licenses: Academic/Nonprofit Terms; Industry Terms: Not Available to Industry
How to cite: pHCMV_GP64 was a gift from Feng Zhang (Addgene plasmid # 207276 ; http://n2t.net/addgene:207276 ; RRID:Addgene_207276)
