[The description below was written by a language model from this plasmid's Addgene catalogue record and pLannotate feature annotations shown in this document.]
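Description:
pHCMV_GP64 is a mammalian expression plasmid of about 6.3 kb, built on the pHCMV backbone, that produces the GP64 envelope glycoprotein of the baculovirus Autographa californica nucleopolyhedrovirus. It is maintained in E. coli through a high-copy ColE1/pUC-type origin and selected with ampicillin via the β-lactamase gene and its native promoter. The backbone also carries remnants of a pBluescript-style cloning vector: an f1 phage origin, a T7 promoter, fragments of lacZα and lacI, the lac promoter/operator with its CAP site, and part of a multiple cloning site. These play no role in the mammalian expression function.

The expression cassette consists of the human cytomegalovirus immediate-early enhancer and promoter, followed by a rabbit β-globin intron, which generally improves mRNA processing and expression, and a short stretch of β-globin exon sequence that the annotation picks up as an HBB fragment. The 1,536 bp GP64 open reading frame, synthesized with mammalian codon optimization and cloned between retained EcoRI and BglII sites, sits immediately downstream and is terminated by the rabbit β-globin polyadenylation signal. No epitope tag, reporter or mammalian selection marker is annotated, so the plasmid is suited to transient transfection.

GP64 is a class III viral fusion protein that mediates low-pH-triggered fusion of viral and endosomal membranes during entry. The associated work concerns modular envelope design for cell type-specific delivery. This suggests the plasmid serves as an envelope or fusogen component supplied in producer cells, although the record's stated purpose is simply mammalian expression of GP64.
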