Features (pLannotate 1.2.2; 17 found; start..end, strand, type, name):
     97..476     +  enhancer       CMV enhancer: human cytomegalovirus immediate early enhancer
    477..680     +  promoter       CMV promoter: human cytomegalovirus (CMV) immediate early promoter
    792..1364    +  intron         β-globin intron: intron from rabbit β-globin gene
   1362..1436    +  CDS            HBB (fragment): HBB_LEPEU - Experimental evidence at protein level: Swiss-Prot protein existence level 1. Involved in oxygen transport from the lung to the various peripheral tissues. From Lepus europaeus (European hare).
   1425..2960    +  CDS            GP64: FUS_NPVAC - Also known as GP67. Experimental evidence at protein level: Swiss-Prot protein existence level 1. Class III viral fusion protein. Envelope phosphoglycoprotein which mediates the fusion of viral and host endosomal membranes leading to virus entry into the host cell. After receptor-mediated internalization of the virus, gp64 undergoes conformational change into a fusion-competent state at low pH, and the nucleocapsid is released into the cytoplasm after cell fusion. May also play role in budding. From Autographa californica nuclear polyhedrosis virus (AcMNPV).
   3070..3125    +  polyA_signal   β-globin poly(A) signal: rabbit β-globin polyadenylation signal (Gil and Proudfoot, 1987)
   3507..3523    -  protein_bind   lac operator: The lac repressor binds to the lac operator to inhibit transcription in E. coli. This inhibition can be relieved by adding lactose or isopropyl-β-D-thiogalactopyranoside (IPTG). lac repressor encoded by lacI
   3531..3561    -  promoter       lac promoter: promoter for the E. coli lac operon
   3576..3597    -  protein_bind   CAP binding site: CAP binding activates transcription in the presence of cAMP. E. coli catabolite activator protein
   3610..3702    -  CDS            lacI (fragment): lac repressor; lacI; The lac repressor binds to the lac operator to inhibit transcription in E. coli. This inhibition can be relieved by adding lactose or isopropyl-β-D-thiogalactopyranoside (IPTG).
   3885..4473    -  rep_origin     ori: high-copy-number ColE1/pMB1/pBR322/pUC origin of replication
   4644..5504    -  CDS            AmpR: β-lactamase; bla; confers resistance to ampicillin, carbenicillin, and related antibiotics
   5505..5609    -  promoter       AmpR promoter: bla
   5662..6090    -  rep_origin     f1 ori (sequence partly withheld): f1 bacteriophage origin of replication; arrow indicates direction of (+) strand synthesis
   6095..6250    -  CDS            lacZα (fragment): LacZα fragment of β-galactosidase; lacZ fragment
   6258..6276    +  promoter       T7 promoter: promoter for bacteriophage T7 RNA polymerase
   6285..14      +  misc_feature   MCS (fragment) (across the origin): pBluescript multiple cloning site
>Addgene plasmid #207276 | pHCMV_GP64 | addgene full sequence | sequence record 407391 | Addgene NGS Result
GCGGCCGCTCTAGAGAGCTTGGCCCATTGCATACGTTGTATCCATATCATAATATGTACATTTATATTGG
CTCATGTCCAACATTACCGCCATGTTGACATTGATTATTGACTAGTTATTAATAGTAATCAATTACGGGG
TCATTAGTTCATAGCCCATATATGGAGTTCCGCGTTACATAACTTACGGTAAATGGCCCGCCTGGCTGAC
CGCCCAACGACCCCCGCCCATTGACGTCAATAATGACGTATGTTCCCATAGTAACGCCAATAGGGACTTT
CCATTGACGTCAATGGGTGGAGTATTTACGGTAAACTGCCCACTTGGCAGTACATCAAGTGTATCATATG
CCAAGTACGCCCCCTATTGACGTCAATGACGGTAAATGGCCCGCCTGGCATTATGCCCAGTACATGACCT
TATGGGACTTTCCTACTTGGCAGTACATCTACGTATTAGTCATCGCTATTACCATGGTGATGCGGTTTTG
GCAGTACATCAATGGGCGTGGATAGCGGTTTGACTCACGGGGATTTCCAAGTCTCCACCCCATTGACGTC
AATGGGAGTTTGTTTTGGCACCAAAATCAACGGGACTTTCCAAAATGTCGTAACAACTCCGCCCCATTGA
CGCAAATGGGCGGTAGGCGTGTACGGTGGGAGGTCTATATAAGCAGAGCTCGTTTAGTGAACCGTCAGAT
CGCCTGGACACGCCATCCACGCTGTTTTGACCTCCATAGATGACACCGGGACCGATCCAGCCTCCGGTCG
ACCGATCCTGAGAACTTCAGGGTGAGTTTGGGGACCCTTGATTGTTCTTTCTTTTTCGCTATTGTAAAAT
TCATGTTATATGGAGGGGGCAAAGTTTTCAGGGTGTTGTTTAGAATGGGAAGATGTCCCTTGTATCACCA
TGGACCCTCATGATAATTTTGTTTCTTTCACTTTCTACTCTGTTGACAACCATTGTCTCCTCTTATTTTC
TTTTCATTTTCTGTAACTTTTTCGTTAAACTTTAGCTTGCATTTGTAACGAATTTTTAAATTCACTTTTG
TTTATTTGTCAGATTGTAAGTACTTTCTCTAATCACTTTTTTTTCAAGGCAATCAGGGTATATTATATTG
TACTTCAGCACAGTTTTAGAGAACAATTGTTATAATTAAATGATAAGGTAGAATATTTCTGCATATAAAT
TCTGGCTGGCGTGGAAATATTCTTATTGGTAGAAACAACTACACCCTGGTCATCATCCTGCCTTTCTCTT
TATGGTTACAATGATATACACTGTTTGAGATGAGGATAAAATACTCTGAGTCCAAACCGGGCCCCTCTGC
TAACCATGTTCATGCCTTCTTCTCTTTCCTACAGCTCCTGGGCAACGTGCTGGTTGTTGTGCTGTCTCAT
CATTTTGGCAAAGAATTCGCCACCATGGTCAGCGCCATCGTGCTGTATGTGCTGCTTGCCGCTGCTGCTC
ACAGCGCCTTCGCCGCCGAGCACTGCAATGCCCAGATGAAGACCGGCCCCTACAAGATCAAAAATCTGGA
CATCACCCCTCCTAAGGAAACCCTGCAGAAAGATGTGGAAATCACAATCGTCGAGACAGACTACAATGAG
AACGTGATCATCGGCTACAAGGGCTACTACCAGGCCTACGCCTATAACGGCGGAAGCCTGGATCCTAATA
CAAGAGTGGAGGAAACCATGAAAACCCTGAACGTGGGCAAGGAGGACCTGTTGATGTGGAGCATCCGGCA
ACAGTGCGAGGTGGGAGAGGAACTGATCGATAGATGGGGCAGCGACTCTGATGACTGCTTCAGAGACAAC
GAGGGCAGAGGCCAGTGGGTGAAAGGAAAGGAGCTGGTGAAGAGACAAAACAACAACCACTTCGCCCACC
ACACCTGCAACAAGTCTTGGCGGTGCGGCATCAGCACCTCCAAAATGTATTCTAGACTGGAATGCCAGGA
CGATACCGATGAGTGCCAGGTGTACATCCTGGACGCCGAGGGCAACCCCATCAACGTTACAGTGGACACC
GTGCTGCACAGAGACGGCGTTTCCATGATCCTCAAGCAGAAAAGCACCTTTACCACCCGCCAGATCAAGG
CCGCATGCCTGCTGATTAAGGACGACAAGAACAATCCTGAGTCCGTGACCCGGGAACATTGTCTGATTGA
TAACGACATCTACGACCTGAGCAAGAACACCTGGAACTGCAAGTTCAACCGGTGCATCAAGAGGAAGGTG
GAGCACAGAGTGAAGAAGCGGCCCCCCACCTGGAGACACAACGTGCGGGCCAAATACACCGAGGGCGATA
CCGCCACCAAGGGAGATCTGATGCACATCCAGGAGGAACTGATGTACGAGAACGACCTGCTGAAGATGAA
TATCGAGCTGATGCACGCCCACATCAACAAGCTGAATAACATGCTGCACGACCTGATCGTGTCAGTGGCC
AAGGTGGACGAGAGACTGATCGGCAATCTGATGAACAACAGCGTGAGTTCTACCTTCCTGAGCGACGATA
CATTTCTCCTGATGCCTTGTACAAACCCTCCAGCTCATACAAGCAATTGTTACAACAATAGCATCTACAA
GGAAGGAAGATGGGTCGCCAACACAGACAGCAGCCAGTGTATCGACTTCAGCAACTACAAGGAACTGGCC
ATCGACGACGACGTGGAATTCTGGATCCCTACCATCGGCAACACCACCTACCACGATAGCTGGAAGGACG
CCAGCGGCTGGTCCTTCATCGCCCAGCAGAAAAGCAACCTGATCACAACAATGGAAAACACCAAGTTCGG
CGGCGTGGGTACATCTCTGTCTGATATTACAAGCATGGCCGAGGGCGAGCTGGCCGCTAAGCTGACCAGC
TTTATGTTCGGCCACGTGGTGAACTTCGTGATCATCCTGATCGTGATCCTGTTCCTGTACTGCATGATCA
GAAACAGAAACCGGCAGTACTAGTGTCTTCCTGGAGCTCCAGTCATTGACTATAACGTCTCAGATCTTTT
TCCCTCTGCCAAAAATTATGGGGACATCATGAAGCCCCTTGAGCATCTGACTTCTGGCTAATAAAGGAAA
TTTATTTTCATTGCAATAGTGTGTTGGAATTTTTTGTGTCTCTCACTCGGAAGGACATATGGGAGGGCAA
ATCATTTAAAACATCAGAATGAGTATTTGGTTTAGAGTTTGGCAACATATGCCCATATGCTGGCTGCCAT
GAACAAAGGTTGGCTATAAAGAGGTCATCAGTATATGAAACAGCCCCCTGCTGTCCATTCCTTATTCCAT
AGAAAAGCCTTGACTTGAGGTTAGATTTTTTTTATATTTTGTTTTGTGTTATTTTTTTCTTTAACATCCC
TAAAATTTTCCTTACATGTTTTACTAGCCAGATTTTTCCTCCTCTCCTGACTACTCCCAGTCATAGCTGT
CCCTCTTCTCTTATGGAGATCCCTCGACGGATCGGCCGCAATTCGTAATCATGTCATAGCTGTTTCCTGT
GTGAAATTGTTATCCGCTCACAATTCCACACAACATACGAGCCGGAAGCATAAAGTGTAAAGCCTGGGGT
GCCTAATGAGTGAGCTAACTCACATTAATTGCGTTGCGCTCACTGCCCGCTTTCCAGTCGGGAAACCTGT
CGTGCCAGCTGCATTAATGAATCGGCCAACGCGCGGGGAGAGGCGGTTTGCGTATTGGGCGCTCTTCCGC
TTCCTCGCTCACTGACTCGCTGCGCTCGGTCGTTCGGCTGCGGCGAGCGGTATCAGCTCACTCAAAGGCG
GTAATACGGTTATCCACAGAATCAGGGGATAACGCAGGAAAGAACATGTGAGCAAAAGGCCAGCAAAAGG
CCAGGAACCGTAAAAAGGCCGCGTTGCTGGCGTTTTTCCATAGGCTCCGCCCCCCTGACGAGCATCACAA
AAATCGACGCTCAAGTCAGAGGTGGCGAAACCCGACAGGACTATAAAGATACCAGGCGTTTCCCCCTGGA
AGCTCCCTCGTGCGCTCTCCTGTTCCGACCCTGCCGCTTACCGGATACCTGTCCGCCTTTCTCCCTTCGG
GAAGCGTGGCGCTTTCTCATAGCTCACGCTGTAGGTATCTCAGTTCGGTGTAGGTCGTTCGCTCCAAGCT
GGGCTGTGTGCACGAACCCCCCGTTCAGCCCGACCGCTGCGCCTTATCCGGTAACTATCGTCTTGAGTCC
AACCCGGTAAGACACGACTTATCGCCACTGGCAGCAGCCACTGGTAACAGGATTAGCAGAGCGAGGTATG
TAGGCGGTGCTACAGAGTTCTTGAAGTGGTGGCCTAACTACGGCTACACTAGAAGAACAGTATTTGGTAT
CTGCGCTCTGCTGAAGCCAGTTACCTTCGGAAAAAGAGTTGGTAGCTCTTGATCCGGCAAACAAACCACC
GCTGGTAGCGGTGGTTTTTTTGTTTGCAAGCAGCAGATTACGCGCAGAAAAAAAGGATCTCAAGAAGATC
CTTTGATCTTTTCTACGGGGTCTGACGCTCAGTGGAACGAAAACTCACGTTAAGGGATTTTGGTCATGAG
ATTATCAAAAAGGATCTTCACCTAGATCCTTTTAAATTAAAAATGAAGTTTTAAATCAATCTAAAGTATA
TATGAGTAAACTTGGTCTGACAGTTACCAATGCTTAATCAGTGAGGCACCTATCTCAGCGATCTGTCTAT
TTCGTTCATCCATAGTTGCCTGACTCCCCGTCGTGTAGATAACTACGATACGGGAGGGCTTACCATCTGG
CCCCAGTGCTGCAATGATACCGCGAGACCCACGCTCACCGGCACCAGATTTATCAGCAATAAACCAGCCA
GCCGGAAGGGCCGAGCGCAGAAGTGGTCCTGCAACTTTATCCGCCTCCATCCAGTCTATTAATTGTTGCC
GGGAAGCTAGAGTAAGTAGTTCGCCAGTTAATAGTTTGCGCAACGTTGTTGCCATTGCTACAGGCATCGT
GGTGTCACGCTCGTCGTTTGGTATGGCTTCATTCAGCTCCGGTTCCCAACGATCAAGGCGAGTTACATGA
TCCCCCATGTTGTGCAAAAAAGCGGTTAGCTCCTTCGGTCCTCCGATCGTTGTCAGAAGTAAGTTGGCCG
CAGTGTTATCACTCATGGTTATGGCAGCACTGCATAATTCTCTTACTGTCATGCCATCCGTAAGATGCTT
TTCTGTGACTGGTGAGTACTCAACCAAGTCATTCTGAGAATAGTGTATGCGGCGACCGAGTTGCTCTTGC
CCGGCGTCAATACGGGATAATACCGCGCCACATAGCAGAACTTTAAAAGTGCTCATCATTGGAAAACGTT
CTTCGGGGCGAAAACTCTCAAGGATCTTACCGCTGTTGAGATCCAGTTCGATGTAACCCACTCGTGCACC
CAACTGATCTTCAGCATCTTTTACTTTCACCAGCGTTTCTGGGTGAGCAAAAACAGGAAGGCAAAATGCC
GCAAAAAAGGGAATAAGGGCGACACGGAAATGTTGAATACTCATACTCTTCCTTTTTCAATATTATTGAA
GCATTTATCAGGGTTATTGTCTCATGAGCGGATACATATTTGAATGTATTTAGAAAAATAAACAAATAGG
GGTTCCGCGCACATTTCCCCGAAAAGTGCCACCTAAATTGTAAGCGTTAATATTTTGTTAAAATTCGCGT
TAAATTTTTGTTAAATCAGCTCATTTTTTAACCAATAGGCCGAAATCGGCAAAATCCCTTATAAATCAAA
AGAATAGACCGAGATAGGGT
[37 nt withheld, positions 5761-5797]
AAAGAACGTGGACTCCAACGTCAAAGG
[49 nt withheld, positions 5825-5873]
T
[91 nt withheld, positions 5875-5965]
G
[124 nt withheld, positions 5967-6090]
CCCATTCGCCATTCAGGCTGCGCAACTGTTGGGAAGGGCGATCGGTGCGGGCCTCTTCGCTATTACGCCA
GCTGGCGAAAGGGGGATGTGCTGCAAGGCGATTAAGTTGGGTAACGCCAGGGTTTTCCCAGTCACGACGT
TGTAAAACGACGGCCAGTGAGCGCGCGTAATACGACTCACTATAGGGCGAATTGGAGCTCCACCGCGGTG
